Addgene plasmid #149526: pGBW-m4095419
Purpose: Bacterial expression plasmid for SARS-CoV-2 nsp3
Depositing lab: Ginkgo Bioworks & Benjie Chen. Depositing organization: Ginkgo Bioworks.
Backbone
  Vector backbone: ori-013 - marker | cmR
  Backbone size w/o insert (bp): 1462
  Vector type: Bacterial Expression
Growth in bacteria
  Bacterial resistance: Chloramphenicol, 25 μg/mL
  Growth temperature: 30°C
  Growth strain: DH5alpha
  Copy number: High Copy
Gene/Insert
  Gene/Insert name: SARS-CoV-2 nsp3
  Species: Escherichia coli str. K-12 substr. MG1655; Severe acute respiratory syndrome coronavirus 2
  Insert size (bp): 341
  Mutation: d1-1088 d1203-1945
  Entrez Gene: ORF1ab (a.k.a. GU280_gp01)
  Promoter: Promoter | pT7 ; Operator | lacO ; RBS | T7_rbs ; Start Codon | ATG
  Tag / fusion protein: Cleavable TEV;6xHIS (C terminal on backbone)
  Cloning method: Unknown
Resource information
  A portion of this plasmid was derived from a plasmid made by: GinkgoBioworks
Depositor comments: NCBI reference sequence: YP_009725299.1
How to cite: pGBW-m4095419 was a gift from Ginkgo Bioworks & Benjie Chen (Addgene plasmid # 149526 ; http://n2t.net/addgene:149526 ; RRID:Addgene_149526)
