[The description below was written by a language model from this plasmid's Addgene catalogue record and the feature table of its GenBank file.]
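Description:
pGBW-m4095419 is a compact (about 2.1 kb) synthetic bacterial expression plasmid built to produce a fragment of the SARS-CoV-2 non-structural protein nsp3 in E. coli. The minimal backbone carries little beyond a high-copy ColE1/pUC-type origin of replication and a chloramphenicol acetyltransferase (CmR) gene for selection, followed by a lambda t0 transcription terminator. No lacI gene or T7 RNA polymerase source is annotated on the plasmid, so repression and transcription of the cassette would depend on factors supplied by the host strain.

The expression cassette begins with a T7 promoter immediately followed by a lac operator, which allows lac repressor to hold transcription off until it is relieved by IPTG or lactose. A strong ribosome binding site from phage T7 gene 10 and an ATG start codon then drive translation. The insert is a short segment of roughly 340 bp derived from the nsp3 region of ORF1ab. The recorded deletions (d1-1088 and d1203-1945) indicate that only residues around 1089 to 1202 of the nsp3 reference protein are retained, so this is a single sub-domain rather than the full-length protein. The record does not name that domain, and the feature table does not annotate the nsp3 coding region itself, although the unannotated stretch between the RBS and the tags matches its expected position. The fragment is fused at its C terminus to a TEV protease recognition site and a 6xHis tag, permitting affinity purification on immobilised metal resin and subsequent removal of the tag by TEV cleavage. The plasmid belongs to a set of tagged SARS-CoV-2 protein constructs intended for expression and purification in E. coli.
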