LOCUS       Exported 2070 bp ds-DNA circular SYN 12-MAY-2021
DEFINITION  Bacterial expression plasmid for SARS-CoV-2 nsp3.
ACCESSION   .
VERSION     .
KEYWORDS    pGBW-m4095419
SOURCE      synthetic DNA construct
  ORGANISM  synthetic DNA construct
REFERENCE   1 (bases 1 to 2070)
  TITLE     SARS-CoV-2 protein E. coli expression constructs, tagged, for
            protein expression and/or purification
REFERENCE   2 (bases 1 to 2070)
  AUTHORS   .
  TITLE     Direct Submission
  JOURNAL   Exported May 12, 2021 from SnapGene Server 1.1.58
            http://www.snapgene.com
FEATURES             Location/Qualifiers
     source          1..2070
                     /organism="synthetic DNA construct"
                     /mol_type="other DNA"
     primer_bind     1..20
                     /label=T7
                     /note="T7 promoter, forward primer"
     promoter        1..19
                     /label=T7 promoter
                     /note="promoter for bacteriophage T7 RNA polymerase"
     protein_bind    20..44
                     /label=lac operator
                     /bound_moiety="lac repressor encoded by lacI"
                     /note="The lac repressor binds to the lac operator to
                     inhibit transcription in E. coli. This inhibition can be
                     relieved by adding lactose or
                     isopropyl-beta-D-thiogalactopyranoside (IPTG)."
     RBS             59..81
                     /note="efficient ribosome binding site from bacteriophage
                     T7 gene 10 (Olins and Rangwala, 1989)"
     CDS             434..454
                     /codon_start=1
                     /product="tobacco etch virus (TEV) protease recognition and
                     cleavage site"
                     /label=TEV site
                     /translation="ENLYFQS"
     CDS             455..472
                     /codon_start=1
                     /product="6xHis affinity tag"
                     /label=6xHis
                     /translation="HHHHHH"
     rep_origin      589..1177
                     /direction=RIGHT
                     /label=ori
                     /note="high-copy-number ColE1/pMB1/pBR322/pUC origin of
                     replication"
     primer_bind     1078..1097
                     /label=pBR322ori-F
                     /note="pBR322 origin, forward primer"
     CDS             1283..1942
                     /codon_start=1
                     /gene="cat"
                     /product="chloramphenicol acetyltransferase"
                     /label=CmR
                     /note="confers resistance to chloramphenicol"
                     /translation="MEKKITGYTTVDISQWHRKEHFEAFQSVAQCTYNQTVQLDITAFL
                     KTVKKNKHKFYPAFIHILARLMNAHPEFRMAMKDGELVIWDSVHPCYTVFHEQTETFSS
                     LWSEYHDDFRQFLHIYSQDVACYGENLAYFPKGFIENMFFVSANPWVSFTSFDLNVANM
                     DNFFAPVFTMGKYYTQGDKVLMPLAIQVHHAVCDGFHVGRMLNELQQYCDEWQGGA"
     primer_bind     complement(1349..1368)
                     /label=CAT-R
                     /note="Chloramphenicol resistance gene, reverse primer"
     terminator      2013..2047
                     /label=lambda t0 terminator
                     /note="minimal transcription terminator from phage lambda
                     (Scholtissek and Grosse, 1987)"
ORIGIN
        1 taatacgact cactataggg gaattgtgag cggataacaa ttcccctcta gaaataattt
       61 tgtttaactt taagaaggag actcttctat gttcacagag caaccaattg atcttgtacc
      121 aaaccaacca tatccaaacg caagcttcga taattttaag tttgtatgtg ataatatcaa
      181 atttgctgat gatttaaacc agttaactgg ttataagaaa cctgcttcaa gagagcttaa
      241 agttacgttt ttccctgact taaatggtga tgtggtggct attgattata aacactacac
      301 accctctttt aagaaaggag ctaaattgtt acataaacct attgtttggc atgttaacaa
      361 tgcaactaat aaagccacgt ataaaccaaa tacctggtgt atacgttgtc tttggagcac
      421 aaaaccagtt gaagagaacc tgtactttca aagccaccat catcaccatc attaaccggc
      481 ttatcggtca gtttcacctg atttacgtaa aaacccgctt cggcgggttt ttgcttttgg
      541 aggggcagaa agatgaatga ctgtccacga cgctataccc aaaagaaatt gagatccttt
      601 ttttctgcgc gtaatctgct gcttgcaaac aaaaaaacca ccgctaccag cggtggtttg
      661 tttgccggat caagagctac caactctttt tccgaaggta actggcttca gcagagcgca
      721 gataccaaat actgttcttc tagtgtagcc gtagttaggc caccacttca agaactctgt
      781 agcaccgcct acatacctcg ctctgctaat cctgttacca gtggctgctg ccagtggcga
      841 taagtcgtgt cttaccgggt tggactcaag acgatagtta ccggataagg cgcagcggtc
      901 gggctgaacg gggggttcgt gcacacagcc cagcttggag cgaacgacct acaccgaact
      961 gagataccta cagcgtgagc tatgagaaag cgccacgctt cccgaaggga gaaaggcgga
     1021 caggtatccg gtaagcggca gggtcggaac aggagagcgc acgagggagc ttccaggggg
     1081 aaacgcctgg tatctttata gtcctgtcgg gtttcgccac ctctgacttg agcgtcgatt
     1141 tttgtgatgc tcgtcagggg ggcggagcct atggaaattg atcgggcacg taagaggttc
     1201 caactttcac cataatgaaa taagatcact accgggcgta ttttttgagt tatcgagatt
     1261 ttcaggagct aaggaagcta aaatggagaa aaaaatcact ggatatacca ccgttgatat
     1321 atcccaatgg catcgtaaag aacattttga ggcatttcag tcagttgctc aatgtaccta
     1381 taaccagacc gttcagctgg atattacggc ctttttaaag accgtaaaga aaaataagca
     1441 caagttttat ccggccttta ttcacattct tgcccgcctg atgaatgctc atccggaatt
     1501 tcgtatggca atgaaagacg gtgagctggt gatatgggat agtgttcacc cttgttacac
     1561 cgttttccat gagcaaactg aaacgttttc atcgctctgg agtgaatacc acgacgattt
     1621 ccggcagttt ctacacatat attcgcaaga tgtggcgtgt tacggtgaaa acctggccta
     1681 tttccctaaa gggtttattg agaatatgtt tttcgtttca gccaatccct gggtgagttt
     1741 caccagtttt gatttaaacg tggccaatat ggacaacttc ttcgcccccg ttttcaccat
     1801 gggcaaatat tatacgcaag gcgacaaggt gctgatgccg ctggcgattc aggttcatca
     1861 tgccgtttgt gatggcttcc atgtcggcag aatgcttaat gaattacaac agtactgcga
     1921 tgagtggcag ggcggggcgt aatttgatat cgagctcgct tggactcctg ttgatagatc
     1981 cagtaatgac ctcagaactc catctggatt tgttcagaac gctcggttgc cgccgggcgt
     2041 tttttattgg tgatctcgat cccgcgaaat
//
